Addgene plasmid #111430: pV1393
Purpose: CaCas9/gRNA Solo entry plasmid for cloning guides - contains stuffer with BsmBI sites - inserts at Neut5L - Recyclable for serial mutagenesis (Sap2-FLP)
Depositing lab: Gerald Fink. Depositing organization: Whitehead Institute for Biomedical Research. Publication: New CRISPR Mutagenesis Strategies Reveal Variation in Repair Mechanisms among Fungi. Vyas VK, Bushkin GG, Bernstein DA, Getz MA, Sewastianik M, Barrasa MI, Bartel DP, Fink GR. mSphere. 2018 Apr 25;3(2). pii: 3/2/e00154-18. doi: 10.1128/mSphere.00154-18. Print 2018 Apr 25. PubMed 29695624.
Backbone
  Vector backbone: pV1390
  Backbone manufacturer: Valmik Vyas
  Vector type: Yeast Expression, CRISPR
  Selectable markers: Ampicillin
Growth in bacteria
  Bacterial resistance: Nourseothricin (clonNat), 50 μg/mL
  Growth temperature: 37°C
  Growth strain: DH5alpha
  Copy number: High Copy
Gene/Insert
  Gene/Insert name: CaCas9/sgRNA-BsmBI stuffer
  gRNA/shRNA sequence: sgRNA-BsmBI stuffer
  Species: Synthetic
  Cloning method: Gibson Cloning
Terms and licenses: Academic/Nonprofit Terms; Industry Terms: Not Available to Industry
How to cite: pV1393 was a gift from Gerald Fink (Addgene plasmid # 111430 ; http://n2t.net/addgene:111430 ; RRID:Addgene_111430)
