[The description below was written by a language model from this plasmid's Addgene catalogue record and pLannotate feature annotations shown in this document.]
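Description:
pV1393 is a 14,979 nt integrating CRISPR entry vector for yeast, built on the pV1390 backbone. The "Ca" prefix, the Neut5L target locus and an annotated Candida albicans EAF6 gene fragment all point to C. albicans as the intended host. It carries both Cas9 and the guide RNA cassette on a single ("Solo") plasmid. In E. coli it replicates from a high-copy ColE1/pUC origin, and it retains pBluescript-type remnants: an f1 origin, lac promoter/operator and lacZα fragments, and T3 and T7 promoters. The feature table shows both an AmpR β-lactamase gene and a nourseothricin/streptothricin acetyltransferase gene flanked by the Ashbya gossypii TEF promoter and terminator. The catalogue lists nourseothricin as the bacterial resistance and ampicillin as the selectable marker, which looks swapped relative to the usual roles of these two genes, but the record does not clarify this.

The payload is a Streptococcus pyogenes-derived Cas9 coding sequence (CaCas9) with a C-terminal 3xFLAG tag and a CYC1 terminator; its promoter is not annotated. The sgRNA cassette consists of a stuffer bearing BsmBI sites upstream of the S. pyogenes gRNA scaffold, so that a user-designed guide can replace the stuffer. The promoter driving the sgRNA is also not annotated, although two tRNA features lie upstream of the scaffold.

The plasmid also encodes FLP recombinase, described in the record as Sap2-FLP, presumably meaning expression from a SAP2 promoter, along with two minimal FRT sites. After integration at Neut5L and editing, FLP-mediated recombination between the FRT sites can excise the Cas9, guide and marker cassette. This restores drug sensitivity and lets the same marker be reused for serial rounds of mutagenesis.
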