Features (pLannotate 1.2.2; 26 found; start..end, strand, type, name):
    141..4244    +  CDS            cas9: CAS9_STRP1 - Also known as csn1 From Streptococcus pyogenes serotype M1.
   4326..4391    +  CDS            3xFLAG: three tandem FLAG® epitope tags, followed by an enterokinase cleavage site
   4456..4703    +  terminator     CYC1 terminator: S. cerevisiae CYC1; transcription terminator for CYC1
   4706..4723    -  misc_feature   MCS (fragment): pBluescript multiple cloning site
   4722..4740    -  misc_feature   MCS (fragment): pBluescript multiple cloning site
   5819..7090    +  CDS            FLP: site-specific recombinase FLP is a site-specific recombinase from Saccharomyces cerevisiae. Recombination occurs at FRT sequences.
   7517..7714    -  terminator     TEF terminator: Ashbya gossypii TEF terminator
   7732..8301    -  CDS            sta: STA_STRLA - Experimental evidence at protein level: Swiss-Prot protein existence level 1. Involved in resistance to streptothricin, a broad-spectrum antibiotic produced by streptomycetes. Detoxifies streptothricin via acetylation of the beta amino group of the first beta-lysyl moiety of streptothricin. From Streptomyces lavendulae.
   8315..8658    -  promoter       TEF promoter: Ashbya gossypii TEF promoter
   8810..8897    -  ncRNA          tRNA: Accession: RF00005 - tRNA
   8906..8978    -  ncRNA          tRNA: Accession: RF00005 - tRNA
   9727..9802    +  misc_RNA       gRNA scaffold: guide RNA scaffold for the Streptococcus pyogenes CRISPR/Cas9 system
   9882..9915    -  protein_bind   FRT (minimal): supports FLP-mediated excision but not integration (Turan and Bode, 2011) FLP recombinase from the Saccharomyces cerevisiae 2μ plasmid
  10282..10300   -  promoter       T3 promoter: promoter for bacteriophage T3 RNA polymerase
  10343..10365   -  protein_bind   lac operator (fragment): The lac repressor binds to the lac operator to inhibit transcription in E. coli. This inhibition can be relieved by adding lactose or isopropyl-β-D-thiogalactopyranoside (IPTG). lac repressor encoded by lacI
  10369..10399   -  promoter       lac promoter: promoter for the E. coli lac operon
  10414..10435   -  protein_bind   CAP binding site: CAP binding activates transcription in the presence of cAMP. E. coli catabolite activator protein
  10448..10540   -  CDS            lacI (fragment): lac repressor; lacI; The lac repressor binds to the lac operator to inhibit transcription in E. coli. This inhibition can be relieved by adding lactose or isopropyl-β-D-thiogalactopyranoside (IPTG).
  10723..11311   -  rep_origin     ori: high-copy-number ColE1/pMB1/pBR322/pUC origin of replication
  11482..12342   -  CDS            AmpR: β-lactamase; bla; confers resistance to ampicillin, carbenicillin, and related antibiotics
  12343..12447   -  promoter       AmpR promoter: bla
  12500..12928   -  rep_origin     f1 ori (sequence partly withheld): f1 bacteriophage origin of replication; arrow indicates direction of (+) strand synthesis
  12933..13088   -  CDS            lacZα (fragment): LacZα fragment of β-galactosidase; lacZ fragment
  13096..13114   +  promoter       T7 promoter: promoter for bacteriophage T7 RNA polymerase
  13567..13600   -  protein_bind   FRT (minimal): supports FLP-mediated excision but not integration (Turan and Bode, 2011) FLP recombinase from the Saccharomyces cerevisiae 2μ plasmid
  13595..14155   -  CDS            EAF6 (fragment): EAF6_CANAL - Protein inferred from homology: Swiss-Prot protein existence level 3. Component of the NuA4 histone acetyltransferase complex which is involved in transcriptional activation of selected genes principally by acetylation of nucleosomal histone H4 and H2A. The NuA4 complex is also involved in DNA repair (By similarity). From Candida albicans (strain SC5314 / ATCC MYA-2876) (Yeast).
>Addgene plasmid #111430 | pV1393 | addgene full sequence | sequence record 212561 | Addgene NGS Result
TCCAATTAATATAAAATAAGTCTGATTTTCCAATTCCTGTTTTTTCTTTTTTTTTCTGTTTCTATTTCTT
TCCTTTTCTCCCTTTTTTTTAATTCTTCATTCAATCATCAATTGATAATTCAGGAATATTACAACCCGGG
ATGGATAAAAAGTATAGTATTGGTTTAGATATTGGTACTAACTCTGTGGGTTGGGCAGTTATCACTGACG
AATATAAAGTTCCATCAAAGAAATTTAAGGTGTTAGGTAACACTGACAGACACTCAATAAAAAAGAATCT
TATCGGTGCTCTTTTGTTCGACTCCGGTGAAACTGCCGAGGCTACACGTTTAAAAAGAACAGCAAGAAGA
AGATATACCCGTAGAAAAAATAGAATATGTTATTTACAAGAAATCTTTTCTAATGAAATGGCTAAAGTTG
ATGATTCCTTTTTCCATAGATTGGAAGAGTCATTTTTGGTTGAAGAAGACAAAAAGCATGAGAGACATCC
AATCTTTGGGAATATAGTTGATGAAGTGGCTTACCATGAAAAATATCCTACCATTTATCATTTAAGAAAG
AAATTGGTAGATTCAACTGATAAAGCTGACCTTAGATTAATCTATTTAGCACTTGCCCATATGATTAAAT
TTAGAGGTCATTTTTTGATTGAAGGTGATTTGAACCCAGATAATTCTGACGTGGATAAATTATTTATTCA
ATTAGTCCAAACCTACAACCAATTATTTGAGGAAAATCCAATTAATGCTAGTGGTGTCGATGCCAAAGCT
ATATTATCAGCCAGATTATCAAAATCTAGACGTTTGGAAAATTTGATTGCCCAATTGCCAGGAGAAAAAA
AGAATGGATTATTTGGAAACTTGATCGCATTATCATTGGGTTTGACACCAAATTTTAAATCTAATTTTGA
TTTAGCTGAAGATGCTAAATTACAATTATCAAAAGACACCTATGACGACGATTTGGACAATTTACTTGCT
CAAATTGGTGATCAATATGCAGATTTGTTCTTAGCTGCTAAAAACTTATCTGATGCTATTTTGTTGTCTG
ATATTTTGAGAGTGAACACAGAAATAACCAAAGCTCCATTATCAGCATCTATGATCAAACGTTATGATGA
ACACCATCAGGATTTGACTTTATTGAAAGCTTTGGTGAGACAACAATTGCCAGAGAAGTATAAAGAAATC
TTTTTCGATCAATCTAAAAACGGGTATGCAGGTTATATTGATGGGGGTGCCTCCCAAGAGGAATTTTACA
AATTTATAAAACCTATTTTAGAAAAGATGGATGGGACTGAGGAACTTTTGGTCAAATTGAACAGAGAAGA
TTTGTTACGTAAACAGAGAACTTTTGATAATGGTAGTATACCTCACCAAATTCATTTGGGTGAGTTGCAT
GCAATTTTAAGAAGACAAGAAGATTTTTATCCATTTTTAAAAGATAATAGAGAAAAAATCGAGAAAATTT
TAACCTTTAGAATTCCATACTATGTTGGGCCTTTGGCTAGAGGTAATTCAAGATTTGCCTGGATGACACG
TAAATCAGAAGAAACTATTACCCCTTGGAATTTTGAAGAGGTTGTTGATAAAGGAGCATCAGCACAGAGT
TTTATTGAAAGAATGACCAATTTCGATAAAAACTTACCAAATGAAAAAGTTTTACCAAAACATTCCTTGT
TATACGAATATTTTACTGTTTACAATGAACTTACAAAGGTTAAATATGTTACTGAAGGTATGCGTAAGCC
AGCCTTTTTATCTGGAGAACAGAAAAAGGCAATAGTTGATTTATTGTTTAAAACAAATAGAAAAGTTACT
GTTAAACAATTAAAAGAAGATTACTTTAAGAAAATTGAATGTTTTGATTCAGTTGAAATCAGTGGTGTTG
AAGACAGATTTAATGCTAGTTTAGGAACTTACCATGATTTACTTAAAATTATCAAAGATAAAGATTTCTT
GGATAACGAAGAAAATGAAGACATTTTAGAAGACATTGTTTTAACCTTAACTTTATTCGAAGATAGAGAG
ATGATTGAAGAACGTTTGAAGACTTATGCACATTTGTTTGACGATAAAGTGATGAAACAGTTGAAAAGAA
GACGTTATACTGGATGGGGTAGATTGTCTCGTAAATTGATCAATGGAATTAGAGATAAACAAAGTGGTAA
AACTATCTTGGACTTTTTGAAATCTGACGGATTTGCTAATAGAAATTTCATGCAATTGATCCACGACGAT
AGTTTGACATTTAAAGAAGACATCCAAAAGGCCCAAGTGAGTGGGCAAGGTGATTCATTACATGAACATA
TTGCAAATTTAGCCGGATCTCCTGCTATTAAGAAAGGGATATTACAAACTGTTAAAGTTGTGGATGAATT
AGTGAAAGTAATGGGAAGACATAAACCTGAAAACATTGTCATTGAGATGGCAAGAGAAAATCAAACTACA
CAAAAAGGACAGAAAAATAGTAGAGAACGTATGAAAAGAATAGAAGAGGGTATTAAAGAATTGGGTAGTC
AAATATTGAAAGAACACCCAGTGGAAAATACCCAGTTGCAAAATGAAAAATTATATCTTTACTACCTTCA
AAATGGACGTGATATGTATGTTGATCAGGAATTAGATATAAATAGACTTTCAGATTATGATGTAGATCAT
ATAGTTCCACAATCTTTCTTGAAAGATGATTCCATAGACAATAAAGTATTAACTAGAAGTGATAAAAATA
GAGGTAAAAGTGATAATGTCCCAAGTGAGGAAGTCGTCAAAAAGATGAAAAATTACTGGCGTCAACTTTT
GAATGCTAAATTAATTACTCAAAGAAAATTTGATAATTTGACTAAAGCAGAAAGAGGTGGGCTTTCTGAA
TTAGATAAAGCCGGGTTCATTAAAAGACAATTGGTCGAAACTAGACAAATTACTAAACATGTTGCCCAAA
TTTTAGATTCCCGTATGAACACTAAGTATGACGAAAATGATAAGTTAATACGTGAGGTTAAAGTCATTAC
TTTAAAATCAAAACTTGTCTCTGATTTCAGAAAGGATTTCCAATTCTATAAAGTTAGAGAAATTAATAAT
TATCATCATGCTCATGATGCATATTTGAATGCTGTAGTTGGAACTGCTTTAATCAAGAAATACCCTAAAT
TAGAATCTGAATTTGTATATGGTGATTACAAAGTCTATGATGTTAGAAAGATGATTGCTAAATCAGAACA
AGAAATTGGTAAAGCTACAGCTAAATACTTCTTTTACTCTAACATTATGAATTTCTTTAAAACAGAAATT
ACTTTGGCAAACGGTGAAATTAGAAAAAGACCTCTTATTGAAACAAATGGTGAGACTGGAGAGATAGTTT
GGGACAAAGGGCGTGATTTCGCTACTGTTAGAAAAGTTTTATCAATGCCACAAGTTAACATTGTAAAGAA
AACAGAGGTTCAAACTGGTGGTTTCTCAAAAGAAAGTATTTTGCCTAAAAGAAATAGTGATAAATTAATT
GCCAGAAAAAAGGATTGGGATCCAAAGAAATATGGTGGTTTCGACTCACCAACCGTAGCCTATTCTGTTT
TGGTTGTGGCAAAGGTTGAAAAGGGTAAAAGTAAAAAGCTTAAATCAGTAAAAGAACTTTTGGGTATTAC
AATAATGGAAAGAAGTTCCTTTGAAAAGAACCCTATTGATTTTTTGGAAGCTAAAGGTTATAAGGAAGTA
AAGAAGGACTTAATAATCAAATTGCCTAAATATTCTTTATTTGAATTAGAAAATGGGAGAAAAAGAATGT
TGGCTTCTGCTGGAGAATTGCAAAAGGGTAATGAATTAGCATTGCCTTCCAAATATGTTAACTTCTTGTA
TTTAGCTTCACACTATGAAAAGTTGAAAGGGTCACCAGAAGATAACGAGCAAAAACAATTATTTGTTGAA
CAACACAAACACTACTTAGATGAGATTATAGAACAAATTAGTGAATTCAGTAAAAGAGTGATATTAGCTG
ATGCAAATTTAGATAAAGTTTTGTCAGCCTATAACAAACATAGAGATAAGCCAATTAGAGAACAAGCAGA
AAACATTATTCACTTATTTACCCTTACCAATTTAGGAGCACCTGCTGCTTTCAAGTATTTTGATACAACA
ATTGATCGTAAAAGATATACCTCAACAAAAGAAGTCTTAGACGCCACCTTAATTCATCAATCAATCACTG
GATTGTATGAGACAAGAATTGATTTGTCTCAATTGGGTGGTGATGAAGGGGCTGATCCTAAGAAGAAAAG
AAAAGTTGATCCAAAGAAAAAGCGTAAGGTGGATCCTAAGAAAAAGAGAAAGGTTGACTACAAAGACCAT
GACGGTGATTATAAAGATCATGACATCGACTACAAGGATGACGATGACAAGTGATAATGACTGCAGAGAT
CCATCGACCTGCCGCCAAGCTAATTCCGGGCGAATTTCTGTCGAGTCATGTAATTAGTTATGTCACGCTT
ACATTCACGCCCTCCCCCCACATCCGCTCTAACCGAAAAGGAAGGAGTTAGACAACCTGAAGTCTAGGTC
CCTATTTATTTTTTTATAGTTATGTTAGTATTAAGAACGTTATTTATATTTCAAATTTTTCTTTTTTTTC
TGTACAGACGCGTGTACGCATGTAACATTATACTGAAAACCTTGCTTGAGAAGGTTTTGGGACGCTCGAA
GGCTTTAATTTGCGGCCGGGCCCCCCCTCGAGGGATCCACTAGTTCTAGATTTTTGCAAGCATTTAAATA
TTGCCAAGTAAAAACTTCAAATTTTCTTTCCCCTTGGAACTTTGACTTTATTTTTTTGACAGATTATTTT
GACACACACACACCAAATGTGTTACCCCTTAAAACAAAAAAACACTTTTTTACAATTTCTTGGTATCCAG
AATCATTCTAAGCATCATTCAATTATAATTTCAATCCAAAAAAGTAGTTTTAGTTTGACTTGAAACGTCA
ACAAACACAAATTTCAAATCATAACCTCTCCTGTTGCCTGTCAACAACACACCATAAGGAGAAGGAATAG
GAGGAGGAGGAGATAGAAACTTGCACGGCACCACAAAACACAAAATTGATTTCAACCAATACGGTGACAA
CAACAATAGATTTCCGATAGAAATAATGATTATCGGAATAAGCTAGCTTTGCTTTGCTTTGCTTTGCTTT
TTGACTTGCTCTAATTTTTCGAAAATAATAATGGAGAAAAGTTCAAGGTGTTTAATGCATCAACTAAAAC
AGAAAATAATACATTAGACTAAACTTTTAATCTTTCTAGTACCAATAATTCACGCGTGCGTTTTAATCCC
AATCATGAAATGAAGAAGTTATTTCCCTTTTTCTTTCATCAAAAAAGAACTAAATTATTTTTTAAATTTT
AGTAAACAAAACCTGGAAATCGGGGAAACCGGGGGAGGGGGGCAGAAGGTGAAACGGGTAATATTGATAA
ATTTAATCTATAATTGATAAAGTTAAATTTAAATTGATTTGAATTGATTTGAATTGAATGAAATGCATTT
GAATAAACGGCATCAAACTAAAAAAATATAGATCACATTCATAGTAAAACGATAACAAAGAACACCACAA
TTTATAGCAATGATAATAAACATCTAAAAAGAAAAGGGTACGAGAAGGAGAATGAAAAAAAACAATAAGC
TAGTTCTTAATCTGTTCAGATATCTAATTTCAAAAAAAAGAATAGTATAAAAGGATAGTTGATTCCTCTT
GGTTGTTGAAAATTTGAATGATATCAATCAATTAATCAATCAAATAACAACAACCCACTAGACATCACCA
TTGTCGACATGCCACAATTTGATATATTATGTAAAACACCACCTAAGGTGCTTGTTCGTCAGTTTGTGGA
AAGGTTTGAAAGACCTTCAGGTGAGAAAATAGCATTATGTGCTGCTGAACTAACCTATTTATGTTGGATG
ATTACACATAACGGAACAGCAATCAAGAGAGCCACATTCATGAGCTATAATACTATCATAAGCAATTCGT
TGAGTTTCGATATTGTCAATAAATCACTCCAGTTTAAATACAAGACGCAAAAAGCAACAATTTTGGAAGC
CTCATTAAAGAAATTGATTCCTGCTTGGGAATTTACAATTATTCCTTACTATGGACAAAAACATCAATCT
GATATCACTGATATTGTAAGTAGTTTGCAATTACAGTTCGAATCATCGGAAGAAGCAGATAAGGGGAATA
GCCACAGTAAAAAAATGCTTAAAGCACTTCTAAGTGAGGGTGAAAGCATCTGGGAGATCACTGAGAAAAT
ACTAAATTCGTTTGAGTATACTTCGAGATTTACAAAAACAAAAACTTTATACCAATTCCTCTTCCTAGCT
ACTTTCATCAACTGTGGAAGATTCAGCGATATTAAGAACGTTGATCCGAAATCATTTAAATTAGTCCAAA
ATAAGTATTTGGGAGTAATAATCCAGTGTTTAGTGACAGAGACAAAGACAAGCGTTAGTAGGCACATATA
CTTCTTTAGCGCAAGGGGTAGGATCGATCCACTTGTATATTTGGATGAATTTTTGAGGAATTCTGAACCA
GTCCTAAAACGAGTAAATAGGACCGGCAATTCTTCAAGCAATAAACAGGAATACCAATTATTAAAAGATA
ACTTAGTCAGATCGTACAATAAAGCTTTGAAGAAAAATGCGCCTTATTCAATCTTTGCTATAAAAAATGG
CCCAAAATCTCACATTGGAAGACATTTGATGACCTCATTTCTTTCAATGAAGGGCCTAACGGAGTTGACT
AATGTTGTGGGAAATTGGAGCGATAAGCGTGCTTCTGCCGTGGCCAGGACAACGTATACTCATCAGATAA
CAGCAATACCTGATCACTACTTCGCACTAGTTTCTCGGTACTATGCATATGATCCAATATCAAAGGAAAT
GATAGCATTGAAGGATGAGACTAATCCAATTGAGGAGTGGCAGCATATAGAACAGCTAAAGGGTAGTGCT
GAAGGAAGCATACGATACCCCGCATGGAATGGGATAATATCACAGGAGGTACTAGACTACCTTTCATCCT
ACATAAATAGACGCATATAAGAGTGAAATTCTGGAAATCTGGAAATCTGGTTTTGTATTCTTGTTATTCT
TCTTTTTGTTATTACATATATAACTTGTTACTTTTTTAAAAAAATCTTTGTATATTTTATAAATATATAA
AACTAAATTTAAGAAAAAGAGAAAAATGTTTTATTTGAGAGATTGAAATTTTACTTGAATTTAGCTTAGC
TTTTATAAAGTATTATTATGTAAAAAAACAAAACAAATATACATCAAAAAGTTAAGACTATAAAATAGCC
ACCCAAGGCATTTCTATATCTTGTTGTTGTTGTTTTCATCTTCTGTATCAGAGGAACTTATTTTATTATT
TTCGTCACGGGTATTTTCTCTTGTTTGATGATTCATCCCATTCATTCCATCATAAAATGTCGACACTGGA
TGGCGGCGTTAGTATCGAATCGACAGCAGTATAGCGACCAGCATTCACATACGATTGACGCATGATATTA
CTTTCTGCGCACTTAACTTCGCATCTGGGCAGATGATGTCGAGGCGAAAAAAAATATAAATCACGCTAAC
ATTTGATTAAAATAGAACAACTACAATATAAAAAAACTATACAAATGACAAGTTCTTGAAAACAAGAATC
TTTTTATTGTCAGTACTGACTCGAGTTATTATGGACATGGCATAGACATATACAAAGCTTGTTCACCATC
GGAAGCAGTACCATCGTATAAAGCAGTATCCAAACCACACAAAGTGAAACCCATTCCTCTATAAGCATGA
ATAGCTGGAGCATTAACATTGGTAACTTCCAACCACAAATGACCAGCACCTCTTTCTCTGGCGAATTCAG
TAGCCAAACCCATCAAAGCTCTACCAACACCATGACCTCTATGTTCTGGAGCAACTTCAATATCTTCAAC
AGTCAATCTTCTGTTCCAACCAGAATAAGAAACAACAACGAAACCAGCCAAATCACCATCATCACCATAA
GCAACGAAAGTTCTAGAATCTGGATCACCATCTTCACCAGCATCGGATTCATCATCGGATTCATCATCTG
GGAAAACCTTAGTCAATGGTGGATCAACTGGAACTTCTCTCAAAGTGAAACCATCACCAGTAGCAGTAAC
TCTAAAAACAGTATCGGTAGTGAAAGAACCATCCAAAGCTTCAATAGCTTCAGCATCACCTGGAACAGAA
GTTCTGTATCTATAAGCAGTATCATCCAAAGTAGTAGACATAATTGTAGGATCCGGTTGTTTATGTTCGG
ATGTGATGTGAGAACTGTATCCTAGCAAGATTTTAAAAGGAAGTATATGAAAGAAGAACCTCAGTGGCAA
ACCCTAACCTTTTATATTTCTCTACAGGGGCGCGGCGTGGGGACAATTCAACGCGTCTGTGAGGGGAGCG
TTTCCCTGCTCGCAGGTCTGCAGCGAGGAGCCGTAATTTTTGCTTCGCGCCGTGCGGCCATCAAAATGTA
TGGATGCAAATGATTATACATGGGGATGTATGGGCTAAATGTACGGGCGACAGTCACATCATGCCCCTGA
GCTGCGCACGTCAAGACTGTCAAGGAGGGTATTCTGGGCCTCCATGTCGCTGGCCGGGTGACCCGGCGGG
GACGAGGCAAGCTTGATGTGCGGCCGCAAGTGATTAGACTTAGTCCGTTCAAATCAAGCACAACTCTGTT
CATTGTTTCAACAAGAATTAATTCAAAAACAGGTTCGGTGCATAATTTGCAAAAAAATATTGCAGCTTCT
GTGGCTCGAACACAGTACCTCCAGATTTCAGGTTTGAAATACTTCAGTCTGACGCTCTCCCAGATGAGCT
AAAGCTGCAATAAGAAAACCCACGCCGGGATTCGAACCCGGAATCCTTTGATTAGAAGTCAAAAGCGATA
ACCATTTCGCCACGCAGGCCTACTTGATGGGTTTGTAAATGGTCTACTTTTTCAGACCTAACAGAAATTT
TAATGAAAGTCATATTCTTATACAATAAAACTGTGTCATAAAAGCAGATATTCGACTTTCGTAGATTATA
TAGGACCCAAGAACTAAAATTTAATGCCATATTATGCATTTTTAATCTGTAAAAGTGTTGTTTCCAACCT
ATCACAAGTACGTTCTTGTAACTTGTGTTTGTAGGGTTGCAAATGAATCATAACAACATCTCAACAGAAC
ATGTATAGCAAAGCTTAGTATAAAATCAGTGTTTTGAGAGGCAATCCAAGAATGTTTACATCAAAGTTTC
AATAAATATCGACCGAAACTGAAAATCTTTTTAGGTTATTGTTCACTTTTTTGTAAATATTTAAACATTT
TTTGGACCTAAAAAAATACAAGCACCAATTACGTACCAAGAAGCATCTAATCAACTCCCAGATCACCACT
ATACATTTAAAAGTCATTGGTCAATAACTATACTCGAGTATTGCCTCATCAAAGAAACAATCAAATATTA
TAGATACTCACTCCATCACGTGATAATTTCACTGGTATGGAAAAGTGGAAAATTTTATAAAAAAAAATTT
GATGCCTTTGGCATAGCTGAAACTTCGGCCCAATAGGATTGGAGAATATGTTTTCGCAGCGTTCTTACAA
TTAAATTGTGGTGGAAGTTCGAGACTTGCGTAAACTATTTTTAATTTGGAGACGGAATTCCGTCTCGTTT
TAGAGCTAGAAATAGCAAGTTAAAATAAGGCTAGTCCGTTATCAACTTGAAAAAGTGGCACCGAGTCGGT
GCTTTTTTTCTCGAGTTTTTTTATCGAGTGTTTAAGGATAATGATAACTGAAGAGAAGAATTAGTTTTGC
CGCCACCGCGGGAAGTTCCTATACTTTCTAGAGAATAGGAACTTCACGCCGGTAAACAAGTGGTATTCAA
GCACAATTCAGTTTTCTGGATCTCTAATAATTGCAATTGCAATTGCTTCACATACTCTGTTTATAATTCA
GTTTCTTTCTCTTGATGTTACTGATATATTAAGTTAATAAATACCAATAACTTTTTTTCAAAAATCTTCT
ATTTTCCTTTCAATTGATTATTTAAACACGAATCGTTAATAAGCTGTGATTGCTTTTTCTTTTTCTTTTT
CTTTTCTTTGTTCAAGTTTGAAAAAAGTAAAAAAAAAGGTTTCTCTTGTTCGATGTAGAATTCAGTGGGT
TATAGTTGTAATGATATATGGAATAAAAAGAAAGAAAGAAAGAGAGCTCCAGCTTTTGTTCCCTTTAGTG
AGGGTTAATTTCGAGCTTGGCGTAATCATGGTCATAGCTGTTTCCTGTGTGAAATTGTTATCCGCTCACA
ATTCCACACAACATACGAGCCGGGAGCATAAAGTGTAAAGCCTGGGGTGCCTAATGAGTGAGCTAACTCA
CATTAATTGCGTTGCGCTCACTGCCCGCTTTCCAGTCGGGAAACCTGTCGTGCCAGCTGCATTAATGAAT
CGGCCAACGCGCGGGGAGAGGCGGTTTGCGTATTGGGCGCTCTTCCGCTTCCTCGCTCACTGACTCGCTG
CGCTCGGTCGTTCGGCTGCGGCGAGCGGTATCAGCTCACTCAAAGGCGGTAATACGGTTATCCACAGAAT
CAGGGGATAACGCAGGAAAGAACATGTGAGCAAAAGGCCAGCAAAAGGCCAGGAACCGTAAAAAGGCCGC
GTTGCTGGCGTTTTTCCATAGGCTCCGCCCCCCTGACGAGCATCACAAAAATCGACGCTCAAGTCAGAGG
TGGCGAAACCCGACAGGACTATAAAGATACCAGGCGTTTCCCCCTGGAAGCTCCCTCGTGCGCTCTCCTG
TTCCGACCCTGCCGCTTACCGGATACCTGTCCGCCTTTCTCCCTTCGGGAAGCGTGGCGCTTTCTCATAG
CTCACGCTGTAGGTATCTCAGTTCGGTGTAGGTCGTTCGCTCCAAGCTGGGCTGTGTGCACGAACCCCCC
GTTCAGCCCGACCGCTGCGCCTTATCCGGTAACTATCGTCTTGAGTCCAACCCGGTAAGACACGACTTAT
CGCCACTGGCAGCAGCCACTGGTAACAGGATTAGCAGAGCGAGGTATGTAGGCGGTGCTACAGAGTTCTT
GAAGTGGTGGCCTAACTACGGCTACACTAGAAGAACAGTATTTGGTATCTGCGCTCTGCTGAAGCCAGTT
ACCTTCGGAAAAAGAGTTGGTAGCTCTTGATCCGGCAAACAAACCACCGCTGGTAGCGGTGGTTTTTTTG
TTTGCAAGCAGCAGATTACGCGCAGAAAAAAAGGATCTCAAGAAGATCCTTTGATCTTTTCTACGGGGTC
TGACGCTCAGTGGAACGAAAACTCACGTTAAGGGATTTTGGTCATGAGATTATCAAAAAGGATCTTCACC
TAGATCCTTTTAAATTAAAAATGAAGTTTTAAATCAATCTAAAGTATATATGAGTAAACTTGGTCTGACA
GTTACCAATGCTTAATCAGTGAGGCACCTATCTCAGCGATCTGTCTATTTCGTTCATCCATAGTTGCCTG
ACTCCCCGTCGTGTAGATAACTACGATACGGGAGGGCTTACCATCTGGCCCCAGTGCTGCAATGATACCG
CGAGACCCACGCTCACCGGCTCCAGATTTATCAGCAATAAACCAGCCAGCCGGAAGGGCCGAGCGCAGAA
GTGGTCCTGCAACTTTATCCGCCTCCATCCAGTCTATTAATTGTTGCCGGGAAGCTAGAGTAAGTAGTTC
GCCAGTTAATAGTTTGCGCAACGTTGTTGCCATTGCTACAGGCATCGTGGTGTCACGCTCGTCGTTTGGT
ATGGCTTCATTCAGCTCCGGTTCCCAACGATCAAGGCGAGTTACATGATCCCCCATGTTGTGCAAAAAAG
CGGTTAGCTCCTTCGGTCCTCCGATCGTTGTCAGAAGTAAGTTGGCCGCAGTGTTATCACTCATGGTTAT
GGCAGCACTGCATAATTCTCTTACTGTCATGCCATCCGTAAGATGCTTTTCTGTGACTGGTGAGTACTCA
ACCAAGTCATTCTGAGAATAGTGTATGCGGCGACCGAGTTGCTCTTGCCCGGCGTCAATACGGGATAATA
CCGCGCCACATAGCAGAACTTTAAAAGTGCTCATCATTGGAAAACGTTCTTCGGGGCGAAAACTCTCAAG
GATCTTACCGCTGTTGAGATCCAGTTCGATGTAACCCACTCGTGCACCCAACTGATCTTCAGCATCTTTT
ACTTTCACCAGCGTTTCTGGGTGAGCAAAAACAGGAAGGCAAAATGCCGCAAAAAAGGGAATAAGGGCGA
CACGGAAATGTTGAATACTCATACTCTTCCTTTTTCAATATTATTGAAGCATTTATCAGGGTTATTGTCT
CATGAGCGGATACATATTTGAATGTATTTAGAAAAATAAACAAATAGGGGTTCCGCGCACATTTCCCCGA
AAAGTGCCACCTAAATTGTAAGCGTTAATATTTTGTTAAAATTCGCGTTAAATTTTTGTTAAATCAGCTC
ATTTTTTAACCAATAGGCCGAAATCGGCAAAATCCCTTATAAATCAAAAGAATAGACCGAGATAGGGT
[37 nt withheld, positions 12599-12635]
AAAGAACGTGGACTCCAACGTCAAAGG
[49 nt withheld, positions 12663-12711]
T
[91 nt withheld, positions 12713-12803]
G
[124 nt withheld, positions 12805-12928]
CCCATTCGCCATTCAGGCTGCGCAACTGTTGGGAAGGGCGATCGGTGCGGGCCTCTTCGCTATTACGCCA
GCTGGCGAAAGGGGGATGTGCTGCAAGGCGATTAAGTTGGGTAACGCCAGGGTTTTCCCAGTCACGACGT
TGTAAAACGACGGCCAGTGAGCGCGCGTAATACGACTCACTATAGGGCGAATTGAGGCCTGCATGCGGTA
CCATGAAGAATGCTGAATCACTTGATAGGATTTAGTTCCATTATGGTACTAAGAAGTAATATTACTTCTA
TGAAAAGGTTGAATCCGAGATCAAAATTCATCTTTTCATATACTCTGGAGAAAAAAAAAAAAGTAATTGT
AGTAAGAATGACAAGTATCAGTTGAGAAAAAAAGTAACAAAGAGAAAGCTCGGAGGAGGCTCCCCAAAGG
TTTTATCACCAATGGTGGAACCACTAACCCAAGAACAGAAAAAGCATTGATATTTTGAAAAAATACAATA
CTCATCTTTTAACCCGAACCTTTTCTTGTCCTTTAAAACTTTTATCTCATATCTGTCCAAAGTCATATTG
TCTTACTACTTTCTCTCCTTCATCGTCCTTCCTGCCACTACTACCACTGGGAGTTTCGTTCTTCTCGATA
CGGATCCTGAAGTTCCTATACTTTCTAGAGAATAGGAACTTCATTAGCTTTACTTCCTGCACTAGCAGTG
GTTGGATCAACAGAATCTTCATAATCATCAAAATCGTCTTTTGAAGACCCCCCGTTTGATGTATGGCCCT
GTCTTTTCATCAAACTTTTTATATAGTTGACTGAACTGAGGCTAAATATGTGATCATCTTCACTATAGAC
AATCTTTCTCTTATTTGCACCACCGCCACCACCAGTCTTTGAGAAATTCTCAAAACCTTTTACGATATTA
CCAAGCGGGCTCTCTTCGAAATAATCTATCTCTTTTTGATATATCGAATCCTCTAGCGTGGTTAGCTTTC
TAGTTAGTTCTTGCTTCTTAAGAATTTGCTGGATTAGTTTATTTTTCAATTCAACGTATTTCTCAGAGTC
ATCTTTAGATTTTGATGAAGATGTGCGTTCATTCGCTATATCCTTCTTGGTCGTGTCTTTTCGATCCTCC
TTGGCTGGCACTGAACTCGTCTTTTTTGGCGTTGCTGTTCCAGACAGACTTATCTCATTAGATTTGGAAC
TTGTGGGTTTAACATCATTTGCATCTTTAGTAGACATGATTGTGTAATACCGTGATTGTTTGTTTTGAAA
GGTCTGTCATATTTCTATCAATTTCAAAACAAAATGTTCATCAGAAAAAAGCCAAAAATGTCTCTTCTAG
CTTCTTAGTGGTGTCGCAAAATACACAATGTCGCTCAACAATCCACATTCCCGGCGCATAGCTCAAATCA
CATGACTACAGCTAACAATTACACAAAAAAATTCTCTTTTCGATGTAGCAACTATCTTCAACTAAAACAT
TTTCTCCTTCGGCCCATGATTGTCCTCCGGGTCGACAGCAAGCCGTTACAATTGAGATGGAAAGCGACCT
ACCTTCACTCGATAAGGTGCTTAATTGTACTTCATATAAATCTGGCCCGGATCTAAACAAATGAGTTCCA
TTAAGCCGTGGGTTCTCAATTAGGGTTTTTGTTTTTGATTTAGAAAAAAGAGATCAAGATTTGTTTACAG
GTGATGCCTTTTTTTAGAACTTATGCGTTGCAAAAGTTGACTAACGATTTCTATAAGGTGATCCACACTA
ATTATACAAACGTACAAACAGACATACTTTTCCTGCGTTCACCTGATGTTGGCCAGATTTCTCTCTTCAT
TGCATAGAACATAACCACACTAGGGCAACAGAAAAAAAAAAAAAAAGTGCATCGGGAAGTTGTGTTCCAT
TCATTATATGTCTACTACTGCATATGAGTAGCCCACCCACCACCACCATAGTAAGTTTTTGTGTATGCGC
GCCGTCAGGTTATTTCATTTCTGAATTTTTCAACCACCTTACTCCCTTTATTGTTGATTGACAATTTTGC
TCACAGTAAGATCTTTTAGAC
